Addgene plasmid #185668: pCMV-eNme2-T.1-ABE8e
Purpose: Expresses eNme2-T.1-ABE8e in mammalian cells
Depositing lab: David Liu. Publication: High-throughput continuous evolution of compact Cas9 variants targeting single-nucleotide-pyrimidine PAMs. Huang TP, Heins ZJ, Miller SM, Wong BG, Balivada PA, Wang T, Khalil AS, Liu DR. Nat Biotechnol. 2022 Sep 8. pii: 10.1038/s41587-022-01410-2. doi: 10.1038/s41587-022-01410-2. PubMed 36076084.
Backbone
  Vector backbone: pCMV with a BR322 origin
  Vector type: Mammalian Expression, CRISPR
Growth in bacteria
  Bacterial resistance: Ampicillin, 100 μg/mL
  Growth temperature: 37°C
  Growth strain: DH5alpha
  Copy number: High Copy
Gene/Insert
  Gene/Insert name: ecTadA(8e)-neNme2-T.2
  Insert size (bp): 3834
  Mutation: Nme2Cas9 D16A/E47K/V68M/T123A/D152G/E154K/T396A/H413N/A426S/H452R/E460A/A484T/S629P/N674S/D720A/V765A/H767Y/H771R/V821A/D844A/I859V/W865L/M951R//K1005R/D1028N/S1029A/R1033Y/R1049S/N1064S
Terms and licenses: Academic/Nonprofit Terms; Industry Terms: Not Available to Industry
How to cite: pCMV-eNme2-T.1-ABE8e was a gift from David Liu (Addgene plasmid # 185668 ; http://n2t.net/addgene:185668 ; RRID:Addgene_185668)
