[The description below was written by a language model from this plasmid's Addgene catalogue record and pLannotate feature annotations shown in this document.]
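Description:
pCMV-eNme2-T.1-ABE8e is a 7,359-nt mammalian expression plasmid for CRISPR adenine base editing, built on a pCMV backbone. It is propagated in E. coli from a high-copy ColE1/pBR322-type origin and selected through the β-lactamase (AmpR) gene, which has its own promoter and confers ampicillin resistance. The backbone also carries leftover cloning-vector fragments (lac promoter/operator, CAP site, partial lacI, a pBluescript MCS fragment, a short SV40 promoter fragment and a bom fragment). None of these appears to play a role in the payload.

The expression cassette is driven by the human CMV immediate-early enhancer and promoter and terminated by the bovine growth hormone polyadenylation signal. A T7 promoter sits just upstream of the coding region and could support in vitro transcription. The open reading frame, listed as 3,834 bp, fuses an E. coli TadA-derived deoxyadenosine deaminase (the evolved 8e variant) to the N-terminus of a Neisseria meningitidis Nme2Cas9 derivative. The Cas9 portion carries D16A, the nickase mutation implied by the "n" prefix in the insert name. It also carries a long series of evolved substitutions spread across the protein, including a cluster near the C-terminus. According to the associated publication title, these come from continuous evolution of compact Cas9 variants toward single-nucleotide-pyrimidine PAMs.

The record is inconsistent about the variant: the plasmid name says T.1, whereas the insert field reads T.2. No guide RNA cassette is annotated, so the guide presumably has to be supplied from a separate construct. No nuclear localization signals or epitope tags are annotated either. The plasmid is intended for transient expression of this compact ABE8e editor in mammalian cells, to install A•T-to-G•C conversions at sites accessible to the evolved PAM specificity.
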