Features (pLannotate 1.2.2; 16 found; start..end, strand, type, name):
    167..470     +  enhancer       CMV enhancer: human cytomegalovirus immediate early enhancer
    471..674     +  promoter       CMV promoter: human cytomegalovirus (CMV) immediate early promoter
    716..734     +  promoter       T7 promoter: promoter for bacteriophage T7 RNA polymerase
    805..1296    +  CDS            tadA: TADA_ECOLI - Also known as yfhC. Experimental evidence at protein level: Swiss-Prot protein existence level 1. Catalyzes the deamination of adenosine to inosine at the wobble position 34 of tRNA(Arg2). Essential for cell viability. From Escherichia coli (strain K12).
   1399..4641    +  CDS            cas9: CAS9_NEIMA - Experimental evidence at protein level: Swiss-Prot protein existence level 1. CRISPR (clustered regularly interspaced short palindromic repeat) is an adaptive immune system that provides protection against mobile genetic elements (viruses, transposable elements and conjugative plasmids). CRISPR clusters contain spacers, sequences complementary to antecedent mobile elements, and target invading nucleic acids. CRISPR clusters are transcribed and processed into CRISPR RNA (crRNA). In type II CRISPR systems correct processing of pre-crRNA requires a trans- encoded small RNA (tracrRNA)
   4759..4983    +  polyA_signal   bGH poly(A) signal: bovine growth hormone polyadenylation signal
   4987..5008    +  promoter       SV40 promoter (fragment): SV40 enhancer and early promoter
   5013..5029    +  misc_feature   MCS (fragment): pBluescript multiple cloning site
   5078..5094    -  protein_bind   lac operator: The lac repressor binds to the lac operator to inhibit transcription in E. coli. This inhibition can be relieved by adding lactose or isopropyl-β-D-thiogalactopyranoside (IPTG). lac repressor encoded by lacI
   5102..5132    -  promoter       lac promoter: promoter for the E. coli lac operon
   5147..5168    -  protein_bind   CAP binding site: CAP binding activates transcription in the presence of cAMP. E. coli catabolite activator protein
   5181..5273    -  CDS            lacI (fragment): lac repressor; lacI; The lac repressor binds to the lac operator to inhibit transcription in E. coli. This inhibition can be relieved by adding lactose or isopropyl-β-D-thiogalactopyranoside (IPTG).
   5456..6044    -  rep_origin     ori: high-copy-number ColE1/pMB1/pBR322/pUC origin of replication
   6215..7075    -  CDS            AmpR: β-lactamase; bla; confers resistance to ampicillin, carbenicillin, and related antibiotics
   7076..7180    -  promoter       AmpR promoter: bla
   7251..7295    -  misc_feature   bom (fragment): basis of mobility region from pBR322
>Addgene plasmid #185668 | pCMV-eNme2-T.1-ABE8e | addgene full sequence | sequence record 373131 | Addgene NGS Result
GGCAAGGCTTGACCGACAATTGCATGAAGAATCTGCTTAGGGTTAGGCGTTTTGCGCTGCTTCGCGATGT
ACGGGCCAGATATACGCGTTGACATTGATTATTGACTAGTTATTAATAGTAATCAATTACGGGGTCATTA
GTTCATAGCCCATATATTGAGTTCCGCGTTACATAACTTACGGTAAATGGCCCGCCTGGCTGACCGCCCA
ACGACCCCCGCCCATTGACGTCAATAATGACGTATGTTCCCATAGTAACGCCAATAGGGACTTTCCATTG
ACGTCAATGGGTGGAGTATTTACGGTAAACTGCCCACTTGGCAGTACATCAAGTGTATCATATGCCAAGT
ACGCCCCCTATTGACGTCAATGACGGTAAATGGCCCGCCTGGCATTATGCCCAGTACATGACCTTATGGG
ACTTTCCTACTTGGCAGTACATCTACGTATTAGTCATCGCTATTACCATGGTGATGCGGTTTTGGCAGTA
CATCAATGGGCGTGGATAGCGGTTTGACTCACGGGGATTTCCAAGTCTCCACCCCATTGACGTCAATGGG
AGTTTGTTTTGGCACCAAAATCAACGGGACTTTCCAAAATGTCGTAACAACTCCGCCCCATTGACGCAAA
TGGGCGGTAGGCGTGTACGGTGGGAGGTCTATATAAGCAGAGCTGGTTTAGTGAACCGTCAGATCCGCTA
GAGATCCGCGGCCGCTAATACGACTCACTATAGGGAGAGCCGCCACCATGAAACGGACAGCCGACGGAAG
CGAGTTCGAGTCACCAAAGAAGAAGCGGAAAGTCTCTGAGGTGGAGTTTTCCCACGAGTACTGGATGAGA
CATGCCCTGACCCTGGCCAAGAGGGCACGGGATGAGAGGGAGGTGCCTGTGGGAGCCGTGCTGGTGCTGA
ACAATAGAGTGATCGGCGAGGGCTGGAACAGAGCCATCGGCCTGCACGACCCAACAGCCCATGCCGAAAT
TATGGCCCTGAGACAGGGCGGCCTGGTCATGCAGAACTACAGACTGATTGACGCCACCCTGTACGTGACA
TTCGAGCCTTGCGTGATGTGCGCCGGCGCCATGATCCACTCTAGGATCGGCCGCGTGGTGTTTGGCGTGA
GGAACTCAAAAAGAGGCGCCGCAGGCTCCCTGATGAACGTGCTGAACTACCCCGGCATGAATCACCGCGT
CGAAATTACCGAGGGAATCCTGGCAGATGAATGTGCCGCCCTGCTGTGCGATTTCTATCGGATGCCTAGA
CAGGTGTTCAATGCTCAGAAGAAGGCCCAGAGCTCCATCAACTCTGGAGGATCTAGCGGAGGATCCTCTG
GCAGCGAGACACCAGGAACAAGCGAGTCAGCAACACCAGAGAGCAGTGGCGGCAGCAGCGGCGGCAGCGC
AGCATTCAAGCCTAACCCAATCAATTACATCCTGGGACTGGCAATCGGAATCGCATCCGTGGGATGGGCT
ATGGTGGAGATCGACGAGGAGGAGAATCCTATCCGGCTGATCGATCTGGGCGTGAGAGTGTTTAAGAGGG
CCGAGGTGCCAAAGACCGGCGATTCTCTGGCTATGGCCCGGAGACTGGCACGGAGCATGAGGCGCCTGAC
ACGGAGAAGGGCACACAGGCTGCTGAGGGCACGCCGGCTGCTGAAGAGAGAGGGCGTGCTGCAGGCAGCA
GACTTCGATGAGAATGGCCTGATCAAGAGCCTGCCGAACACCCCTTGGCAGCTGAGAGCAGCCGCCCTGG
ACAGGAAGCTGGCACCACTGGAGTGGTCTGCCGTGCTGCTGCACTTGATCAAGCACCGCGGCTACCTGAG
CCAGCGGAAGAACGAGGGAGAGACAGCAGGCAAGAAGCTGGGCGCCCTGCTGAAGGGAGTGGCCAACAAT
GCCCACGCCCTGCAGACCGGCGATTTCAGGACACCTGCCGAGCTGGCCCTGAATAAGTTTGAGAAGGAGT
CCGGGCACATCAGGAACCAGAGGGGCGACTATAGCCACACCTTCTCCCGCAAGGATCTGCAGGCCGAGCT
GATCCTGCTGTTCGAGAAGCAGAAGGAGTTTGGCAATCCACACGTGAGCGGAGGCCTGAAGGAGGGAATC
GAGACCCTGCTGATGACACAGAGGCCTGCCCTGTCCGGCGACGCAGTGCAGAAGATGCTGGGACACTGCA
CCTTCGAGCCTGCAGAGCCAAAGGCCGCTAAGAACACCTACACAGCCGAGCGGTTTATCTGGCTGACAAA
GCTGAACAATCTGAGAATCCTGGAGCAGGGATCCGAGAGGCCACTGACCGACACAGAGAGGGCCACCCTG
ATGGATGAGCCTTACCGGAAGTCTAAGCTGACATATGCCCAGGCCAGAAAGCTGCTGGGCCTGGAGGACA
CCGCCTTCTTTAAGGGCCTGAGATACGGCAAGGATAATGCCGAGGCCTCCACACTGATGGAGATGAAGGC
CTATCACGCCATCTCTCGCGCCCTGGAGAAGGAGGGCCTGAAGGACAAGAAGTCCCCCCTGAACCTGAGC
TCCGAGCTGCAGGATGAGATCGGCACCGCCTTCTCTCTGTTTAAGACCGACGAGGATATCGCAGGCCGCC
TGAAGGACAGGGTGCAGCCTGAGATCCTGGAGGCCCTGCTGAAGAACATCTCTTTCGATAAGTTTGTGCA
GATCAGCCTGAAGTCCCTGAGAAGGATCGTGCCACTGATGGAGCAGGGCAAGCGGTACGACGAGGCCTGC
GCCGAGATCTACGGCGATCGCTATGGCAAGAAGAACACAGAGGCGAAGATCTATCTGCCCCCTATCCCTG
CCGACGAGATCAGAAATCCTGTGGTGCTGAGGGCCCTGTCCCAGACAAGAAAAGTGATCAACGGAGTGGT
GCGCCGGTACGGATCTCCAGCCCGGATCCACATCGAGACCGCCAGAGAAGTGGGCAAGAGCTTCAAGGAC
CGGAAGGAGATCGAGAAGAGACAGGAGGAGAATCGCAAGGATCGGGAGAAGGCCGCCGCCAAATTTAGGG
AGTACTTCCCTAATTTTGTGGGCGAGCCAAAGTCTAAGGACATCCTGAAGCTGCGCCTGTACGAGCAGCA
GCACGGCAAGTGTCTGTATAGCGGCAAGGAGATCAATCTGGTGCGGCTGAACGAGAAGGGCTATGTGGAG
ATCGATCACGCCCTGCCTTTCTCCAGAACCTGGGACGATTCTTTTAACAATAAGGTGCTGGTGCTGGGCA
GCGAGAACCAGAATAAGGGCAATCAGACACCATACGAGTATTTCAATGGCAAGGACAACCCCAGGGAGTG
GCAGGAGTTCAAGGCCCGCGTGGAGACCTCTAGATTTCCCAGGAGCAAGAAGCAGCGGATCCTGCTGCAG
AAATTCGACGAGGATGGCTTTAAGGAGTGCAACCTGAATGACACCAGATACGTGAGCCGGTTCTTGTGCC
AGTTTGTGGCCGATCACATCCTGCTGACCGGCAAGGGCAAGAGAAGGGTGTTCGCCTCTAATGGCCAGAT
CACAAACCTGCTGAGGGGATTTTGGGGACTGAGGAAGGTGCGGGCAGAGAATGCCAGACACCACGCACTG
GATGCAGTGGTAGTGGCATGCAGCACCGTGGCAATGCAGCAGAAGATCACAAGATTCGTGAGGTATAAGG
AGATGAACGCCTTTGACGGCAAGACCATCGATAAGGAGACAGGCAAGGCGCTGTACCAGAAGACCCGCTT
CCCCCAGCCTTGGGAGTTCTTTGCCCAGGAAGTGATGATCCGGGTGTTCGGCAAGCCAGACGGCAAGCCT
GAGTTTGAGGAGGCCGATACCCCAGAGAAGCTGAGGACACTGCTGGCAGAGAAGCTGTCTAGCAGGCCAG
AGGCAGCGCACGAGTACGTGACCCCACTGTTCGTGTCCAGGGCACCCAATCGGAAGATGTCTGGCGCCCA
CAAGGCCACACTGAGAAGCGCCAAGAGGTTTGTGAAGCACAACGAGAAGGTCTCCGTGAAGAGAGTGTTG
CTGACCGAGATCAAGCTGGCCGATCTGGAGAACATGGTGAATTACAAGAACGGCAGGGAGATCGAGCTGT
ATGAGGCCCTGAAGGCAAGGCTGGAGGCCTACGGAGGAAATGCCAAGCAGGCCTTCGACCCAAAGGATAA
CCCCTTTTATAAGAAGGGAGGACAGCTGGTGAAGGCCGTGCGGGTGGAGAAGACCCAGGAGAGCGGCGTG
CTGCTGAATAAGAAGAACGCCTACACAATCGCCGACAATGGCGATAGGGTGAGAGTGGACGTGTTCTGTA
AGGTGGATAAGAAGGGCAAGAATCAGTACTTTATCGTGCCTATCTATGCCTGGCAGGTGGCCGAGAACAT
CCTGCCAGACATCGATTGCAAGGGCTACAGAATCGACGATAGCTATACATTCTGTTTTTCCCTGCACAGG
TATGACCTGATCGCCTTCCAGAAGGATGAGAAGTCCAAGGTGGAGTTTGCCTACTATATCAATTGCAACG
CCTCTAACGGCTATTTCTACCTGGCCTGGCACGATAAGGGCAGCAAGGAGCAGCAGTTTAGCATCTCCAC
CCAGAATCTGGTGCTGATCCAGAAGTATCAGGTGAGCGAGCTGGGCAAGGAGATCAGGCCATGTCGGCTG
AAGAAGCGCCCACCCGTGCGGTCTGGCGGCTCAAAAAGAACCGCCGACGGCAGCGAATTCGAGCCCAAGA
AGAAGAGGAAAGTCTAACCGGTCATCATCACCATCACCATTGAGTTTAAACCCGCTGATCAGCCTCGACT
GTGCCTTCTAGTTGCCAGCCATCTGTTGTTTGCCCCTCCCCCGTGCCTTCCTTGACCCTGGAAGGTGCCA
CTCCCACTGTCCTTTCCTAATAAAATGAGGAAATTGCATCGCATTGTCTGAGTAGGTGTCATTCTATTCT
GGGGGGTGGGGTGGGGCAGGACAGCAAGGGGGAGGATTGGGAAGACAATAGCAGGCATGCTGGGGATGCG
GTGGGCTCTATGGCTTCTGAGGCGGAAAGAACCAGCTGGGGCTCGATACCGTCGACCTCTAGCTAGAGCT
TGGCGTAATCATGGTCATAGCTGTTTCCTGTGTGAAATTGTTATCCGCTCACAATTCCACACAACATACG
AGCCGGAAGCATAAAGTGTAAAGCCTAGGGTGCCTAATGAGTGAGCTAACTCACATTAATTGCGTTGCGC
TCACTGCCCGCTTTCCAGTCGGGAAACCTGTCGTGCCAGCTGCATTAATGAATCGGCCAACGCGCGGGGA
GAGGCGGTTTGCGTATTGGGCGCTCTTCCGCTTCCTCGCTCACTGACTCGCTGCGCTCGGTCGTTCGGCT
GCGGCGAGCGGTATCAGCTCACTCAAAGGCGGTAATACGGTTATCCACAGAATCAGGGGATAACGCAGGA
AAGAACATGTGAGCAAAAGGCCAGCAAAAGGCCAGGAACCGTAAAAAGGCCGCGTTGCTGGCGTTTTTCC
ATAGGCTCCGCCCCCCTGACGAGCATCACAAAAATCGACGCTCAAGTCAGAGGTGGCGAAACCCGACAGG
ACTATAAAGATACCAGGCGTTTCCCCCTGGAAGCTCCCTCGTGCGCTCTCCTGTTCCGACCCTGCCGCTT
ACCGGATACCTGTCCGCCTTTCTCCCTTCGGGAAGCGTGGCGCTTTCTCATAGCTCACGCTGTAGGTATC
TCAGTTCGGTGTAGGTCGTTCGCTCCAAGCTGGGCTGTGTGCACGAACCCCCCGTTCAGCCCGACCGCTG
CGCCTTATCCGGTAACTATCGTCTTGAGTCCAACCCGGTAAGACACGACTTATCGCCACTGGCAGCAGCC
ACTGGTAACAGGATTAGCAGAGCGAGGTATGTAGGCGGTGCTACAGAGTTCTTGAAGTGGTGGCCTAACT
ACGGCTACACTAGAAGAACAGTATTTGGTATCTGCGCTCTGCTGAAGCCAGTTACCTTCGGAAAAAGAGT
TGGTAGCTCTTGATCCGGCAAACAAACCACCGCTGGTAGCGGTGGTTTTTTTGTTTGCAAGCAGCAGATT
ACGCGCAGAAAAAAAGGATCTCAAGAAGATCCTTTGATCTTTTCTACGGGGTCTGACACTCAGTGGAACG
AAAACTCACGTTAAGGGATTTTGGTCATGAGATTATCAAAAAGGATCTTCACCTAGATCCTTTTAAATTA
AAAATGAAGTTTTAAATCAATCTAAAGTATATATGAGTAAACTTGGTCTGACAGTTACCAATGCTTAATC
AGTGAGGCACCTATCTCAGCGATCTGTCTATTTCGTTCATCCATAGTTGCCTGACTCCCCGTCGTGTAGA
TAACTACGATACGGGAGGGCTTACCATCTGGCCCCAGTGCTGCAATGATACCGCGAGACCCACGCTCACC
GGCTCCAGATTTATCAGCAATAAACCAGCCAGCCGGAAGGGCCGAGCGCAGAAGTGGTCCTGCAACTTTA
TCCGCCTCCATCCAGTCTATTAATTGTTGCCGGGAAGCTAGAGTAAGTAGTTCGCCAGTTAATAGTTTGC
GCAACGTTGTTGCCATTGCTACAGGCATCGTGGTGTCACGCTCGTCGTTTGGTATGGCTTCATTCAGCTC
CGGTTCCCAACGATCAAGGCGAGTTACATGATCCCCCATGTTGTGCAAAAAAGCGGTTAGCTCCTTCGGT
CCTCCGATCGTTGTCAGAAGTAAGTTGGCCGCAGTGTTATCACTCATGGTTATGGCAGCACTGCATAATT
CTCTTACTGTCATGCCATCCGTAAGATGCTTTTCTGTGACTGGTGAGTACTCAACCAAGTCATTCTGAGA
ATAGTGTATGCGGCGACCGAGTTGCTCTTGCCCGGCGTCAATACGGGATAATACCGCGCCACATAGCAGA
ACTTTAAAAGTGCTCATCATTGGAAAACGTTCTTCGGGGCGAAAACTCTCAAGGATCTTACCGCTGTTGA
GATCCAGTTCGATGTAACCCACTCGTGCACCCAACTGATCTTCAGCATCTTTTACTTTCACCAGCGTTTC
TGGGTGAGCAAAAACAGGAAGGCAAAATGCCGCAAAAAAGGGAATAAGGGCGACACGGAAATGTTGAATA
CTCATACTCTTCCTTTTTCAATATTATTGAAGCATTTATCAGGGTTATTGTCTCATGAGCGGATACATAT
TTGAATGTATTTAGAAAAATAAACAAATAGGGGTTCCGCGCACATTTCCCCGAAAAGTGCCACCTGACGT
CGACGGATCGGGAGATCGATCTCCCGATCCCCTAGGGTCGACTCTCAGTACAATCTGCTCTGATGCCGCA
TAGTTAAGCCAGTATCTGCTCCCTGCTTGTGTGTTGGAGGTCGCTGAGTAGTGCGCGAGCAAAATTTAAG
CTACAACAA
